Addgene plasmid #192282: pCas-pML-1B_6xHis-Cas12m
Purpose: MmCas12m fused to His-tag for protein purification
Depositing lab: John van der Oost. Depositing organization: Wageningen University, Department Agrotechnology & Food Sciences. Publication: The miniature CRISPR-Cas12m effector binds DNA to block transcription. Wu WY, Mohanraju P, Liao C, Adiego-Perez B, Creutzburg SCA, Makarova KS, Keessen K, Lindeboom TA, Khan TS, Prinsen S, Joosten R, Yan WX, Migur A, Laffeber C, Scott DA, Lebbink JHG, Koonin EV, Beisel CL, van der Oost J. Mol Cell. 2022 Dec 1;82(23):4487-4502.e7. doi: 10.1016/j.molcel.2022.11.003. Epub 2022 Nov 24. PubMed 36427491.
Backbone
  Vector backbone: pET His6 TEV LIC cloning vector (1B)
  Vector type: Bacterial Expression, CRISPR
Growth in bacteria
  Bacterial resistance: Kanamycin, 50 μg/mL
  Growth temperature: 37°C
  Growth strain: DH5alpha
  Copy number: Low Copy
Gene/Insert
  Gene/Insert name: MmCas12m
  Species: Synthetic; Mycolicibacterium mucogenicum CCH10-A2
  Insert size (bp): 1791
  Promoter: T7
  Tag / fusion protein: His-tag (N terminal on backbone)
  Cloning method: Ligation Independent Cloning
  Sequencing primers: 5′ ggtgatgtcggcgatatagg
Terms and licenses: Academic/Nonprofit Terms; Industry Terms: Not Available to Industry
How to cite: pCas-pML-1B_6xHis-Cas12m was a gift from John van der Oost (Addgene plasmid # 192282 ; http://n2t.net/addgene:192282 ; RRID:Addgene_192282)
