[The description below was written by a language model from this plasmid's Addgene catalogue record and pLannotate feature annotations shown in this document.]
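Description:
pCas-pML-1B_6xHis-Cas12m is a bacterial expression plasmid built on the pET His6 TEV LIC cloning vector (1B) and designed to produce a His-tagged form of the miniature CRISPR effector Cas12m for protein purification. The 7,141-nt sequence carries a ColE1/pBR322-type origin together with the rop gene and the bom region. This fits the low copy number listed in the catalogue, since Rop restrains plasmid copy. Selection is by kanamycin through an aminoglycoside phosphotransferase (KanR) gene. An f1 phage origin is also present, along with short remnants of the pBR322 tetracycline resistance gene that are backbone leftovers rather than functional markers.

The payload is a synthetic 1,791-bp MmCas12m coding sequence derived from Mycolicibacterium mucogenicum CCH10-A2, inserted by ligation-independent cloning. The annotation software did not label the insert itself, but the unannotated gap between the TEV site and the downstream vector elements corresponds to it. Expression is driven by a T7 promoter with an adjacent lac operator and the T7 gene 10 ribosome binding site, and it ends at a T7 terminator. The plasmid-borne lacI gene, under its own promoter, supplies repressor so that transcription stays off until it is induced with IPTG in a host that provides T7 RNA polymerase. The protein is made with an N-terminal 6xHis tag followed by a TEV protease site, allowing metal-affinity purification and optional tag removal. Partial His-tag and T7 gene 10-derived fragments are annotated downstream of the insert, and the record does not indicate whether these are translated. According to the associated publication title, Cas12m binds DNA to block transcription, and this construct supplies purified protein for such studies.
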