Features (pLannotate 1.2.2; 20 found; start..end, strand, type, name):
    495..516     +  protein_bind   CAP binding site: CAP binding activates transcription in the presence of cAMP. E. coli catabolite activator protein
    531..822     +  CDS            TcR (fragment): tetracycline efflux protein; tet; confers resistance to tetracycline
    894..1274    -  CDS            YPB1_ECOLX: Protein predicted: Swiss-Prot protein existence level 4. From Escherichia coli.
   1291..1482    +  CDS            rop: Rop protein, which maintains plasmids at low copy number; rop
   1584..1723    +  misc_feature   bom: basis of mobility region from pBR322
   1909..2497    -  rep_origin     ori: high-copy-number ColE1/pMB1/pBR322/pUC origin of replication
   2619..3434    +  CDS            KanR: aminoglycoside phosphotransferase; aph(3')-Ia; confers resistance to kanamycin in bacteria or G418 (Geneticin®) in eukaryotes
   3443..3500    -  promoter       AmpR promoter (fragment): bla
   3554..3982    -  rep_origin     f1 ori (sequence partly withheld): f1 bacteriophage origin of replication; arrow indicates direction of (+) strand synthesis
   4019..4066    -  terminator     T7 terminator: transcription terminator for bacteriophage T7 RNA polymerase
   4074..4123    -  CDS            SET1 (fragment): solubility-enhancement tag derived from T7 phage gene 10B
   4133..4150    -  CDS            9xHis (fragment): 9xHis affinity tag
   6021..6037    -  CDS            TEV site (fragment): tobacco etch virus (TEV) protease recognition and cleavage site
   6038..6055    -  CDS            6xHis: 6xHis affinity tag
   6074..6096    -  RBS            RBS: efficient ribosome binding site from bacteriophage T7 gene 10 (Olins and Rangwala, 1989)
   6111..6135    -  protein_bind   lac operator: The lac repressor binds to the lac operator to inhibit transcription in E. coli. This inhibition can be relieved by adding lactose or isopropyl-β-D-thiogalactopyranoside (IPTG). lac repressor encoded by lacI
   6136..6154    -  promoter       T7 promoter: promoter for bacteriophage T7 RNA polymerase
   6176..6455    +  CDS            TcR (fragment): tetracycline efflux protein; tet; confers resistance to tetracycline
   6463..6540    +  promoter       lacI promoter: lacI
   6541..482     +  CDS            lacI (across the origin): lac repressor; lacI; The lac repressor binds to the lac operator to inhibit transcription in E. coli. This inhibition can be relieved by adding lactose or isopropyl-β-D-thiogalactopyranoside (IPTG).
>Addgene plasmid #192282 | pCas-pML-1B_6xHis-Cas12m | addgene full sequence | sequence record 381462 | Addgene NGS Result
GGCATAAATATCTCACTCGCAATCAAATTCAGCCGATAGCGGAACGGGAAGGCGACTGGAGTGCCATGTC
CGGTTTTCAACAAACCATGCAAATGCTGAATGAGGGTATCGTTCCCACTGCGATGCTGGTTGCCAACGAT
CAGATGGCGCTGGGCGCAATGCGCGCCATTACCGAGTCCGGGCTGCGCGTTGGTGCGGATATCTCGGTAG
TGGGATACGACGATACCGAAGACAGCTCATGTTATATCCCGCCGTTAACCACCATCAAACAGGATTTTCG
CCTGCTGGGGCAAACCAGCGTGGACCGCTTGCTGCAACTCTCTCAGGGCCAGGCGGTGAAGGGCAATCAG
CTGTTGCCCGTCTCACTGGTGAAAAGAAAAACCACCCTGGCGCCCAATACGCAAACCGCCTCTCCCCGCG
CGTTGGCCGATTCATTAATGCAGCTGGCACGACAGGTTTCCCGACTGGAAAGCGGGCAGTGAGCGCAACG
CAATTAATGTAAGTTAGCTCACTCATTAGGCACCGGGATCTCGACCGATGCCCTTGAGAGCCTTCAACCC
AGTCAGCTCCTTCCGGTGGGCGCGGGGCATGACTATCGTCGCCGCACTTATGACTGTCTTCTTTATCATG
CAACTCGTAGGACAGGTGCCGGCAGCGCTCTGGGTCATTTTCGGCGAGGACCGCTTTCGCTGGAGCGCGA
CGATGATCGGCCTGTCGCTTGCGGTATTCGGAATCTTGCACGCCCTCGCTCAAGCCTTCGTCACTGGTCC
CGCCACCAAACGTTTCGGCGAGAAGCAGGCCATTATCGCCGGCATGGCGGCCCCACGGGTGCGCATGATC
GTGCTCCTGTCGTTGAGGACCCGGCTAGGCTGGCGGGGTTGCCTTACTGGTTAGCAGAATGAATCACCGA
TACGCGAGCGAACGTGAAGCGACTGCTGCTGCAAAACGTCTGCGACCTGAGCAACAACATGAATGGTCTT
CGGTTTCCGTGTTTCGTAAAGTCTGGAAACGCGGAAGTCAGCGCCCTGCACCATTATGTTCCGGATCTGC
ATCGCAGGATGCTGCTGGCTACCCTGTGGAACACCTACATCTGTATTAACGAAGCGCTGGCATTGACCCT
GAGTGATTTTTCTCTGGTCCCGCCGCATCCATACCGCCAGTTGTTTACCCTCACAACGTTCCAGTAACCG
GGCATGTTCATCATCAGTAACCCGTATCGTGAGCATCCTCTCTCGTTTCATCGGTATCATTACCCCCATG
AACAGAAATCCCCCTTACACGGAGGCATCAGTGACCAAACAGGAAAAAACCGCCCTTAACATGGCCCGCT
TTATCAGAAGCCAGACATTAACGCTTCTGGAGAAACTCAACGAGCTGGACGCGGATGAACAGGCAGACAT
CTGTGAATCGCTTCACGACCACGCTGATGAGCTTTACCGCAGCTGCCTCGCGCGTTTCGGTGATGACGGT
GAAAACCTCTGACACATGCAGCTCCCGGAGACGGTCACAGCTTGTCTGTAAGCGGATGCCGGGAGCAGAC
AAGCCCGTCAGGGCGCGTCAGCGGGTGTTGGCGGGTGTCGGGGCGCAGCCATGACCCAGTCACGTAGCGA
TAGCGGAGTGTATACTGGCTTAACTATGCGGCATCAGAGCAGATTGTACTGAGAGTGCACCATTGCGGTG
TGAAATACCGCACAGATGCGTAAGGAGAAAATACCGCATCAGGCGCTCTTCCGCTTCCTCGCTCACTGAC
TCGCTGCGCTCGGTCGTTCGGCTGCGGCGAGCGGTATCAGCTCACTCAAAGGCGGTAATACGGTTATCCA
CAGAATCAGGGGATAACGCAGGAAAGAACATGTGAGCAAAAGGCCAGCAAAAGGCCAGGAACCGTAAAAA
GGCCGCGTTGCTGGCGTTTTTCCATAGGCTCCGCCCCCCTGACGAGCATCACAAAAATCGACGCTCAAGT
CAGAGGTGGCGAAACCCGACAGGACTATAAAGATACCAGGCGTTTCCCCCTGGAAGCTCCCTCGTGCGCT
CTCCTGTTCCGACCCTGCCGCTTACCGGATACCTGTCCGCCTTTCTCCCTTCGGGAAGCGTGGCGCTTTC
TCATAGCTCACGCTGTAGGTATCTCAGTTCGGTGTAGGTCGTTCGCTCCAAGCTGGGCTGTGTGCACGAA
CCCCCCGTTCAGCCCGACCGCTGCGCCTTATCCGGTAACTATCGTCTTGAGTCCAACCCGGTAAGACACG
ACTTATCGCCACTGGCAGCAGCCACTGGTAACAGGATTAGCAGAGCGAGGTATGTAGGCGGTGCTACAGA
GTTCTTGAAGTGGTGGCCTAACTACGGCTACACTAGAAGGACAGTATTTGGTATCTGCGCTCTGCTGAAG
CCAGTTACCTTCGGAAAAAGAGTTGGTAGCTCTTGATCCGGCAAACAAACCACCGCTGGTAGCGGTGGTT
TTTTTGTTTGCAAGCAGCAGATTACGCGCAGAAAAAAAGGATCTCAAGAAGATCCTTTGATCTTTTCTAC
GGGGTCTGACGCTCAGTGGAACGAAAACTCACGTTAAGGGATTTTGGTCATGAACAATAAAACTGTCTGC
TTACATAAACAGTAATACAAGGGGTGTTATGAGCCATATTCAACGGGAAACGTCTTGCTCTAGGCCGCGA
TTAAATTCCAACATGGATGCTGATTTATATGGGTATAAATGGGCTCGCGATAATGTCGGGCAATCAGGTG
CGACAATCTATCGATTGTATGGGAAGCCCGATGCGCCAGAGTTGTTTCTGAAACATGGCAAAGGTAGCGT
TGCCAATGATGTTACAGATGAGATGGTCAGACTAAACTGGCTGACGGAATTTATGCCTCTTCCGACCATC
AAGCATTTTATCCGTACTCCTGATGATGCATGGTTACTCACCACTGCGATCCCCGGGAAAACAGCATTCC
AGGTATTAGAAGAATATCCTGATTCAGGTGAAAACATTGTTGATGCGCTGGCAGTGTTCCTGCGCCGGTT
GCATTCGATTCCTGTTTGTAATTGTCCTTTTAACAGCGATCGCGTATTTCGTCTCGCTCAGGCGCAATCA
CGAATGAATAACGGTTTGGTTGATGCGAGTGATTTTGATGACGAGCGTAATGGCTGGCCTGTTGAACAAG
TCTGGAAAGAAATGCATAAACTTTTGCCATTCTCACCGGATTCAGTCGTCACTCATGGTGATTTCTCACT
TGATAACCTTATTTTTGACGAGGGGAAATTAATAGGTTGTATTGATGTTGGACGAGTCGGAATCGCAGAC
CGATACCAGGATCTTGCCATCCTATGGAACTGCCTCGGTGAGTTTTCTCCTTCATTACAGAAACGGCTTT
TTCAAAAATATGGTATTGATAATCCTGATATGAATAAATTGCAGTTTCATTTGATGCTCGATGAGTTTTT
CTAAGAATTAATTCATGAGCGGATACATATTTGAATGTATTTAGAAAAATAAACAAATAGGGGTTCCGCG
CACATTTCCCCGAAAAGTGCCACCTGAAATTGTAAACGTTACTAGTTTGTTAAAATTCGCGTTAAATTTT
TGTTAAATCAGCTCATTTTTTAACCAATAGGCCGAAATCGGCAAAATCCCTTATAAATCAAAAGAATAGA
CCGAGATAGGGT
[37 nt withheld, positions 3653-3689]
AAAGAACGTGGACTCCAACGTCAAAGG
[49 nt withheld, positions 3717-3765]
T
[91 nt withheld, positions 3767-3857]
G
[124 nt withheld, positions 3859-3982]
CCCATTCGCCAATCCGGATATAGTTCCTCCTTTCAGCAAAAAACCCCTCAAGACCCGTTTAGAGGCCCCA
AGGGGTTATGCTAGTTATTGCTCAGCGGTGGCAGCAGCCAACTCAGCTTCCTTTCGGGCTTTGTTAGCAG
CCGGATCTCAGTGGTGGTGGTGGTGGTGCTCGAGTGCGGCCGCAAGCTTGTCGACGGCGCTCGAATTCGG
ATCCGTTATCCACTTCCAATGTTATTACTAGGGGTTCGAGGGGGCAGTTGCTGCGCGCAGCATCAGAGTA
ACGAACGACCGATCTTGATCATACATTGCCCCGCATCCGTCGCACCGTACGGGATTCGACAGATACCGAT
CATCGGCGGGATTAACATGTCCGCAGCGCGAATGAGTCCGAGTAAAGTCTGCGGCGGCAACAATTGTGAC
GGGGACTCCATCGCGTGTCATTGCTGCTACAACCGATGCCCGTAGCCCCCCGGGTGCTGCATGGTCCCGC
CGCCGATCAATTTTCTGTTGTACTTCTGTGGGTAATTCAGTCCGTTCCATTGCCCGTGCCGATAATTCTG
CTACCGATGTATCATCAACTAAAACATGTCCTGCCTGATCCGAAATTACTGCTGCAATCTGCCGATATAA
ATCATCCCGATGCCCTAAGGCTTTCCGCCGCCCATTTTCTTGTTGTGCCCATTGTTTGCGATCTAACGAA
AACCATGCCCATAAAATATCCGAAATTTCTGTTCCATTATCCTTCCATGCATGTGCTAGCGAGGCAAAGC
GCTGGGGTGACTTCCACTGCTTAACAGTGGCTGCTTCCAGCGGGGCATCCCGGTATGTGGGGGCATCGTT
ATCTGATAGCCACCCGACAACCTTATCCCGTAGTGCGTCTAGTGCCAGCGACCGCGACGATGCAATATTT
TCAGTCCGAGTCAGCCGCCGTTCAATTGTTGCGGGTACTACAATAATCCCCGATGTCCCTGCGGCGTCAA
CCCGCATTACTGTCCGTAGTCCAAAGGGAATATCCAGGGGGGCATCTGACCGCCAAGTTGCTACTGCTGT
TCCTTCTTCTGTCGAGCGCCATCCCAGATGTAATGCTACTGTCGGCCCCGATGTAACGGGTTCAGTATCC
CCAATCCGTGCTGTAACACACAGTTTTGCCCGATAAATTCCTGCAACCCGTGTGACAACTAATTCTGCTC
CTGTAATATCTGCATCTGCCGGTAACCAGCGATGTACTTGTACCGGTAGATCAATCCACTGGGGCTGTCC
ATCTGTCGATCCGCACCGCATCCGTACTGTAACCCGCCCCGATTGCCGGCATTGTGACCGTGTCATCTGT
TCCCATACGTCGGGATCAGTCCACCCGGGGATATGAAGTACATTCCGATATTTTCCTGCTTCATCTGCTA
AGACCATGGGTGTCCGCGGCGGTGCCCCTGCCTGCCGCTGCAGCTGTACTGCAATTGTTCCCGATCCGTC
AAACCGGTGGTGTCGAAGAGTTGCCGGTTTCCCTGAGGCCCGTTGTGCTGCGATTCGCTTAACGGCTGTT
TTATGGTGATCCAGTACTGTATTAAACGATGCCCAATACAGATCTCCATCTCGGCAATATTGCCCATACA
GTGCCTTCTGATCTGCTGCTAATTGATCCGACCGTGCCTTCCGCCGTTCGGCTGCGTCATCCTTTACAAC
TGCAATTGCATCCCGCCGTGCTTGCCGGGCATCTTTTAACCGTTTTTTTGCATCCCGTAACTGTTGTGTC
AGTTCTGTCGAAATCTTTTTCGACCGTGCTTCAATCCGTGCCTGTTTAACCCGTTCCGACAGTGCAACTG
CATCTGCTTCGGCTGCTGCCATTGTATCTTCTGCCTGTGCTACGTCGGGATACGATGACCAAATTGCCTT
TAAATCATCATCATATGCTAACTGAAGCGATACCAGATCTTCCCGCAGGTTATGTGCTAACCACAGTTGC
TGCCGAAGGACTTCGGGGATCTGCCACTTATAATGTACTCCCATTGTATGTACTGTCATTGTTGTCATTG
CATTGGATTGGAAGTACAGGTTTTCATGGTGATGGTGATGGTGAGAAGAACCCATGGTATATCTCCTTCT
TAAAGTTAAACAAAATTATTTCTAGAGGGGAATTGTTATCCGCTCACAATTCCCCTATAGTGAGTCGTAT
TAATTTCGCGGGATCGAGATCTCGATCCTCTACGCCGGACGCATCGTGGCCGGCATCACCGGCGCCACAG
GTGCGGTTGCTGGCGCCTATATCGCCGACATCACCGATGGGGAAGATCGGGCTCGCCACTTCGGGCTCAT
GAGCGCTTGTTTCGGCGTGGGTATGGTGGCAGGCCCCGTGGCCGGGGGACTGTTGGGCGCCATCTCCTTG
CATGCACCATTCCTTGCGGCGGCGGTGCTCAACGGCCTCAACCTACTACTGGGCTGCTTCCTAATGCAGG
AGTCGCATAAGGGAGAGCGTCGAGATCCCGGACACCATCGAATGGCGCAAAACCTTTCGCGGTATGGCAT
GATAGCGCCCGGAAGAGAGTCAATTCAGGGTGGTGAATGTGAAACCAGTAACGTTATACGATGTCGCAGA
GTATGCCGGTGTCTCTTATCAGACCGTTTCCCGCGTGGTGAACCAGGCCAGCCACGTTTCTGCGAAAACG
CGGGAAAAAGTGGAAGCGGCGATGGCGGAGCTGAATTACATTCCCAACCGCGTGGCACAACAACTGGCGG
GCAAACAGTCGTTGCTGATTGGCGTTGCCACCTCCAGTCTGGCCCTGCACGCGCCGTCGCAAATTGTCGC
GGCGATTAAATCTCGCGCCGATCAACTGGGTGCCAGCGTGGTGGTGTCGATGGTAGAACGAAGCGGCGTC
GAAGCCTGTAAAGCGGCGGTGCACAATCTTCTCGCGCAACGCGTCAGTGGGCTGATCATTAACTATCCGC
TGGATGACCAGGATGCCATTGCTGTGGAAGCTGCCTGCACTAATGTTCCGGCGTTATTTCTTGATGTCTC
TGACCAGACACCCATCAACAGTATTATTTTCTCCCATGAAGACGGTACGCGACTGGGCGTGGAGCATCTG
GTCGCATTGGGTCACCAGCAAATCGCGCTGTTAGCGGGCCCATTAAGTTCTGTCTCGGCGCGTCTGCGTC
TGGCTGGCT
